>Addgene plasmid #217099 | pMV-hAT-1_AMi | addgene full sequence | sequence record 443305 | Addgene NGS Result
AAAAATAAACAAATAGGGGTTCCGCGCACATTTCCCCGAAAAGTGCCACCTGACGTCTAAGAAACCATTA
TTATCATGACATTAACCTATAAAAATAGGCGTATCACGAGGCCCTTTCGTTGTAAAACGACGGCCAGTCG
AACCACGCAATGCGTCTCGATCCGCAGTGTCTTGCGTCTCTCAATTGTCTATGACTAGAGATGTGAAGGC
CCGGGAAAAAAAAACAGAAAAATTCGGGGAAAAAACGTTTTTTCCCCTTTTTTTCCGAGGACTTTTTTGT
TTTTTTTTCCCGAAAAATTGGAAAAATTGAAAATTTTTGGAAAAATTAAAAAAACCTCTTATGAAATATT
TTCTTTTAGAATGATGAATAAAATGTTTAAGACAAGGTGTTCATATATTGCTACCCTTTACTCCCCAAAA
ATGTTTTCTAATAACTATGTAATAGGAAGACTTTTATGTAAGACTATCTACAGTATCAGATCATTACAAT
TCCTGTACACTGAGGACAAGCAGTACAGTACAACTCTCAAATGCAAGAGCAAGATGCATTTCTGCCCCCA
GGGGGCACTGCCATTTTCACAAGAGAAGGAAGAAGGATTCAGTGCCTTCTTTGCTTGTGGACTTCCTCTA
TTGTTGACTTTTGATCTAGAGGTTGGTGGATCTGCTCCTGTCCTCCTGACTAGGCCTCAAAGGACTGGGA
GTGGACACTGGCAGCAGCATCCATTCGTTCCTGTAGAGATTAGAAACAAGGAGCTTATTGCCCTGCTTGC
TCAAAAGCCTCAGGAGAGGAGACAGAGCAAGTCTAAAGGTTTTGGAGTTGGAAGGAACCTGCCTCCTCCT
GGCCCTGTGACCTTGAGATCCACAGAAGTACAGAAGCAGCACAAAGGAGCTGAAAGAAAGTATACTTCTT
TATTGAAAGGTAAGAGTTTAAATTTCTCTGAATTCAGTATATTAAACTATATTTTAGCTGCATTAGTATA
TTTTCATAACCTATGTAATTCATAATTGAATTCCTACTAATCTGATGTTTTGTGACAAATCACCCAACCT
TAGCAGTGAGGTGAGGCCTGCAGGGCAGGGAAGTTGTTCACAGTTAACTCTGAGGAGGCCTCTCCTCCAT
CCATTACTAAATTTGTACATGCTGTAGCTTAGTGTTTATATATGCAAGCTAGCCACTAAATTACATTTTT
CTTTTTTCTCCCTCAGCAAAATGGTGCGACCAACTTCTAGCATATGGAAGCATTTCCACACTGCAAGTTA
TTCTGAGAAAAAAATGTGATTTGCAAATACTGTCAAACCGGTGCTAGCAATTCTACCGGGTAGGGGAGGC
GCTTTTCCCAAGGCAGTCTGGAGCATGCGCTTTAGCAGCCCCGCTGGGCACTTGGCGCTACACAAGTGGC
CTCTGGCCTCGCACACATTCCACATCCACCGGTAGGCGCCAACCGGCTCCGTTCTTTGGTGGCCCCTTCG
CGCCACCTTCTACTCCTCCCCTAGTCAGGAAGTTCCCCCCCGCCCCGCAGCTCGCGTCGTGCAGGACGTG
ACAAATGGAAGTAGCACGTCTCACTAGTCTCGTGCAGATGGACAGCACCGCTGAGCAATGGAAGCGGGTA
GGCCTTTGGGGCAGCGGCCAATAGCAGCTTTGCTCCTTCGCTTTCTGGGCTCAGAGGCTGGGAAGGGGTG
GGTCCGGGGGCGGGCTCAGGGGCGGGCTCAGGGGCGGGGCGGGCGCCCGAAGGTCCTCCGGAGGCCCGGC
ATTCTGCACGCTTCAAAAGCGCACGTCTGCCGCGCTGTTCTCCTCTTCCTCATCTCCGGGCCTTTCGACC
TGCAGCCAACGCCACCATGGGGACCGAGTACAAGCCCACGGTGCGCCTCGCCACCCGCGACGACGTCCCC
CGGGCCGTACGCACCCTCGCCGCCGCGTTCGCCGACTACCCCGCCACGCGCCACACCGTCGACCCGGACC
GCCACATCGAGCGGGTCACCGAGCTGCAAGAACTCTTCCTCACGCGCGTCGGGCTCGACATCGGCAAGGT
GTGGGTCGCGGACGACGGCGCCGCGGTGGCGGTCTGGACCACGCCGGAGAGCGTCGAAGCGGGGGCGGTG
TTCGCCGAGATCGGCCCGCGCATGGCCGAGTTGAGCGGTTCCCGGCTGGCCGCGCAGCAACAGATGGAAG
GCCTCCTGGCGCCGCACCGGCCCAAGGAGCCCGCGTGGTTCCTGGCCACCGTCGGCGTCTCGCCCGACCA
CCAGGGCAAGGGTCTGGGCAGCGCCGTCGTGCTCCCCGGAGTGGAGGCGGCCGAGCGCGCCGGGGTGCCC
GCCTTCCTGGAGACCTCCGCGCCCCGCAACCTCCCCTTCTACGAGCGGCTCGGCTTCACCGTCACCGCCG
ACGTCGAGGTGCCCGAAGGACCGCGCACCTGGTGCATGACCCGCAAGCCCGGTGCCATCGATGCCACTAA
CTTCTCCCTGTTGAAACAAGCAGGGGATGTCGAAGAGAATCCCGGGCCAATGGTGAGCAAGGGCGAGGAG
CTGTTCACCGGGGTGGTGCCCATCCTGGTCGAGCTGGACGGCGACGTAAACGGCCACAAGTTCAGCGTGT
CCGGCGAGGGCGAGGGCGATGCCACCTACGGCAAGCTGACCCTGAAGTTCATCTGCACCACCGGCAAGCT
GCCCGTGCCCTGGCCCACCCTCGTGACCACCCTGACCTACGGCGTGCAGTGCTTCAGCCGCTACCCCGAC
CACATGAAGCAGCACGACTTCTTCAAGTCCGCCATGCCCGAAGGCTACGTCCAGGAGCGCACCATCTTCT
TCAAGGACGACGGCAACTACAAGACCCGCGCCGAGGTGAAGTTCGAGGGCGACACCCTGGTGAACCGCAT
CGAGCTGAAGGGCATCGACTTCAAGGAGGACGGCAACATCCTGGGGCACAAGCTGGAGTACAACTACAAC
AGCCACAACGTCTATATCATGGCCGACAAGCAGAAGAACGGCATCAAGGTGAACTTCAAGATCCGCCACA
ACATCGAGGACGGCAGCGTGCAGCTCGCCGACCACTACCAGCAGAACACCCCCATCGGCGACGGCCCCGT
GCTGCTGCCCGACAACCACTACCTGAGCACCCAGTCCGCCCTGAGCAAAGACCCCAACGAGAAGCGCGAT
CACATGGTCCTGCTGGAGTTCGTGACCGCCGCCGGGATCACTCTCGGCATGGACGAGCTGTACAAGTAAT
TAATTAAGCTCGCTGATCAGCCTCGACTGTGCCTTCTAGTTGCCAGCCATCTGTTGTTTGCCCCTCCCCC
GTGCCTTCCTTGACCCTGGAAGGTGCCACTCCCACTGTCCTTTCCTAATAAAATGAGGAAATTGCATCGC
ATTGTCTGAGTAGGTGTCATTCTATTCTGGGGGGTGGGGTGGGGCAGGACAGCAAGGGGGAGGATTGGGA
AGACAATAGCAGGCATGCTGGGGATGCGGTGGGCTCTATGGCTTCTGAGGCGCGCCCTCGAGACAAAGTT
TCATGTAGCAAAATTTGTATTCAATGAGTCTTGGTTTTTTTCCCTTTTTTTCTCAGCTCTTTTTCTAAAA
ATGAGTGCTTTCTGTATCTGCTTGACACTGTGGAGGAGACTAAGTCCAGAATACATAATAACTTTCTTTG
TTTTACTATAATGTTGATGGTTTCTTCTATTTTCAACTTTAATTTTTGCCTGCTTCTCATAAACTGGCAA
AAACTAAGAGATGCTAGGTTCCTTAGAGTTCAGCAGCTTGTAGCTCCATTTGTAACAAAAATTAAAAACA
TTTTAAAGTAAATTCAATTAGTAAATTTGTAATTATTGTCTGAATAAACTATACTTTTAAATTTAATAAA
TATACCAAACATGATAATTTTATGAGCAAACCAAGTTATACATAATACATTTTATGTTCTTAAAGTAGCA
AAGTGAATTTAGATCTGTAAAGGGTGCTAAGAAAATAAGTATTGCATATATTTCAATTTTCCCCAAAATT
TCCGTTTTTTCCCGAAAAACGTTTTTTTTCCATGGCTTCAAAATTTCCGGAAATTTTACATCTCTATCTA
TGACGGGCCCAGAGACGGAGTCACTGCCAACCGAGACGGTCATAGCTGTTTCCTGTGTGCCGCTTCCTCG
CTCACTGACTCGCTGCGCTCGGTCGTTCGGCTGCGGCGAGCGGTATCAGCTCACTCAAAGGCGGTAATAC
GGTTACCCACAGAATCAGGGGATAACGCAGGAAAGAACATGTGAGCAAAAGGCCAGCAAAAGGCCAGGAA
CCGTAAAAAGGCCGCGTTGCTGGCGTTTTTCCATAGGCTCCGCCCCCCTGACGAGCATCACAAAAATCGA
CGCTCAAGTCAGAGGTGGCGAAACCCGACAGGACTATAAAGATACCAGGCGTTTCCCCCTGGAAGCTCCC
TCGTGCGCTCTCCTGTTCCGACCCTGCCGCTTACCGGATACCTGTCCGCCTTTCTCCCTTCGGGAAGCGT
GGCGCTTTCTCATAGCTCACGCTGTAGGTATCTCAGTTCGGTGTAGGTCGTTCGCTCCAAGCTGGGCTGT
GTGCACGAACCCCCCGTTCAGCCCGACCGCTGCGCCTTATCCGGTAACTATCGTCTTGAGTCCAACCCGG
TAAGACACGACTTATCGCCACTGGCAGCAGCCACTGGTAACAGGATTAGCAGAGCGAGGTATGTAGGCGG
TGCTACAGAGTTCTTGAAGTGGTGGCCTAACTACGGCTACACTAGAAGAACAGTATTTGGTATCTGCGCT
CTGCTGAAGCCAGTTACCTTCGGAAAAAGAGTTGGTAGCTCTTGATCCGGCAAACAAACCACCGCTGGTA
GCGGTGGTTTTTTTGTTTGCAAGCAGCAGATTACGCGCAGAAAAAAAGGATCTCAAGAAGATCCTTTGAT
CTTTTCTACGGGGTCTGACGCTCAGTGGAACGAAAACTCACGTTAAGGGATTTTGGTCATGAGATTATCA
AAAAGGATCTTCACCTAGATCCTTTTAAATTAAAAATGAAGTTTTAAATCAATCTAAAGTATATATGAGT
AAACTTGGTCTGACAGTTACCAATGCTTAATCAGTGAGGCACCTATCTCAGCGATCTGTCTCTTTCGTTC
ATCCATAGTTGCCTGACTCCCCGTCGTGTAGATAACTACGATACGGGAGGGCTTACCATCTGGCCCCAGT
GCTGCAATAATACCGCGGGACCCACGCTCACCGGCTCCAGATTTATCAGCAATAAACCAGCCAGCCGGAA
GGGCCGAGCGCAGAAGTGGTCCTGCAACTTTATCCGCCTCCATCCAGTCTATTAATTGTTGCCGGGAAGC
TAGAGTAAGTAGTTCGCCAGTTAATAGTTTGCGCAACGTTGTTGCCATCGCTACAGGCATCGTGGTATCA
CGCTCGTCGTTTGGTATGGCTTCATTCAGCTCCGGTTCCCAACGATCAAGGCGAGTTACATGATCCCCCA
TGTTGCGCAAAAAAGCGGTTAGCTCCTTCGGTCCTCCGATCGTTGTCAGAAGTAAGTTGGCCGCCGTGTT
ATCACTCATGGTTATGGCAGCACTACATAATTCTCTTACTGTCATGCCATCCGTAAGATGCTTTTCTGTG
ACTGGTGAGTACTCAACCAAGTCATTCTGAGAATAGTGTATGCGGCGACCGAGTTGCTCTTGCCCGGCGT
CAATACGGGATAATACCGCGCCACATAGCAGAACTTTAAAAGTGCTCATCATTGGAAAACGTTCTTCGGG
GCGAAAACTCTCAAGGATCTTACCGCTGTTGAGATCCAGTTCGATGTAACCCACTCGTGCACCCAACTGA
TCTTCAGCATCTTTTACTTTCACCAGCGTTTCTGGGTGAGCAAAAACAGGAAGGCAAAATGCCGCAAAAA
AGGGAATAAGGGCGACACGGAAATGTTGAATACTCATACTCTTCCTTTTTCAATATTATTGAAGCATTTA
TCAGGGTTATTGTCTCATGAGCGGATACATATTTGAATGTATTTAG
Features (pLannotate 1.2.2; 8 found; start..end, strand, type, name):
    118..138     -  CDS            lacZα (fragment): LacZα fragment of β-galactosidase; lacZ fragment
   1318..1817    +  promoter       PGK promoter: mouse phosphoglycerate kinase 1 promoter
   1842..2436    +  CDS            PuroR (fragment): puromycin N-acetyltransferase; pac from Streptomyces alboniger; confers resistance to puromycin
   2500..3219    +  CDS            EGFP: the original enhanced GFP (Yang et al., 1996) mammalian codon-optimized
   3247..3471    +  polyA_signal   bGH poly(A) signal: bovine growth hormone polyadenylation signal
   4298..4886    -  rep_origin     ori: high-copy-number ColE1/pMB1/pBR322/pUC origin of replication
   5057..5917    -  CDS            AmpR: β-lactamase; bla; confers resistance to ampicillin, carbenicillin, and related antibiotics
   5918..26      -  promoter       AmpR promoter (across the origin): bla
