[The description below was written by a language model from this plasmid's Addgene catalogue record and pLannotate feature annotations shown in this document.]
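Description:
pMV-hAT-1_AMi is the donor plasmid for the hAT-1_AMi DNA transposon, built on the pMV backbone and catalogued as a mammalian expression vector. The full sequence record is about 6 kb. It is propagated in E. coli as a high-copy plasmid through a ColE1/pUC-type origin of replication, with selection by ampicillin through the β-lactamase gene and its own promoter. A short remnant of lacZα is also detected, most likely a leftover of the cloning backbone with no functional role.

The recorded insert is a synthetic sequence comprising the terminal inverted repeats (TIRs) of hAT-1_AMi, the end sequences that a cognate transposase recognises to excise and reintegrate the intervening DNA. The automated annotation does not mark the TIRs themselves, so their exact positions are not stated. However, unannotated stretches lie on either side of the mammalian cassette, which is consistent with the repeats flanking it. That cassette consists of the mouse PGK promoter driving a puromycin N-acetyltransferase coding sequence (annotated as a fragment, probably lacking its stop codon) followed closely by EGFP and a bovine growth hormone polyadenylation signal. The short gap between the two reading frames suggests they are joined as a single transcript, perhaps through a linker or self-cleaving peptide, but the record does not identify the element.

No transposase gene is annotated, so the plasmid would be paired with a separate transposase source. Stable puromycin resistance or EGFP fluorescence would then report transposition into the genome of mammalian cells. This fits the plasmid's origin in a survey of DNA transposon activity in human cells for genome engineering.
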