Addgene plasmid #217099: pMV-hAT-1_AMi
Purpose: Donor plasmid of hAT-1_AMi Transposon
Depositing lab: Haoyi Wang. Depositing organization: Institute of Zoology, Chinese Academy of Sciences. Publication: Heterologous survey of 130 DNA transposons in human cells highlights their functional divergence and expands the genome engineering toolbox. Zhang T, Tan S, Tang N, Li Y, Zhang C, Sun J, Guo Y, Gao H, Cai Y, Sun W, Wang C, Fu L, Ma H, Wu Y, Hu X, Zhang X, Gee P, Yan W, Zhao Y, Chen Q, Guo B, Wang H, Zhang YE. Cell. 2024 Jul 11;187(14):3741-3760.e30. doi: 10.1016/j.cell.2024.05.007. Epub 2024 Jun 5. PubMed 38843831.
Backbone
  Vector backbone: pMV
  Vector type: Mammalian Expression
Growth in bacteria
  Bacterial resistance: Ampicillin, 100 μg/mL
  Growth temperature: 37°C
  Growth strain: DH5alpha
  Copy number: High Copy
Gene/Insert
  Gene/Insert name: TIRs of hAT-1_AMi transposon (alt name: hAT-1_AMi)
  Species: Synthetic
  Cloning method: Restriction Enzyme; 5′ cloning site Unknown (unknown if destroyed); 3′ cloning site Unknown (unknown if destroyed)
Terms and licenses: Academic/Nonprofit Terms; Industry Terms: Not Available to Industry
How to cite: pMV-hAT-1_AMi was a gift from Haoyi Wang (Addgene plasmid # 217099 ; http://n2t.net/addgene:217099 ; RRID:Addgene_217099)
